>Addgene plasmid #80083 | pJL-TRBO-G | addgene full sequence | sequence record 372997 | Addgene NGS Result
ACCTAAGAGAAAAGAGCGTTTATTAGAATAATCGGATATTTAAAAGGGCGTGAAAAGGTTTATCCGTTCG
TCCATTTGTATGTGCATGCCAACCACAGGAGATCTCAGTAAAGCGCTGGCTGCTGAACCCCCAGCCGGAA
CTGACCCCACAAGGCCCTAGCGTTTGCAATGCACCAGGTCATCATTGACCCAGGCGTGTTCCACCAGGCC
GCTGCCTCGCAACTCTTCGCAGGCTTCGCCGACCTGCTCGCGCCACTTCTTCACGCGGGTGGAATCCGAT
CCGCACATGAGGCGGAAGGTTTCCAGCTTGAGCGGGTACGGCTCCCGGTGCGAGCTGAAATAGTCGAACA
TCCGTCGGGCCGTCGGCGACAGCTTGCGGTACTTCTCCCATATGAATTTCGTGTAGTGGTCGCCAGCAAA
CAGCACGACGATTTCCTCGTCGATCAGGACCTGGCAACGGGACGTTTTCTTGCCACGGTCCAGGACGCGG
AAGCGGTGCAGCAGCGACACCGATTCCAGGTGCCCAACGCGGTCGGACGTGAAGCCCATCGCCGTCGCCT
GTAGGCGCGACAGGCATTCCTCGGCCTTCGTGTAATACCGGCCATTGATCGACCAGCCCAGGTCCTGGCA
AAGCTCGTAGAACGTGAAGGTGATCGGCTCGCCGATAGGGGTGCGCTTCGCGTACTCCAACACCTGCTGC
CACACCAGTTCGTCATCGTCGGCCCGCAGCTCGACGCCGGTGTAGGTGATCTTCACGTCCTTGTTGACGT
GGAAAATGACCTTGTTTTGCAGCGCCTCGCGCGGGATTTTCTTGTTGCGCGTGGTGAACAGGGCAGAGCG
GGCCGTGTCGTTTGGCATCGCTCGCATCGTGTCCGGCCACGGCGCAATATCGAACAAGGAAAGCTGCATT
TCCTTGATCTGCTGCTTCGTGTGTTTCAGCAACGCGGCCTGCTTGGCCTCGCTGACCTGTTTTGCCAGGT
CCTCGCCGGCGGTTTTTCGCTTCTTGGTCGTCATAGTTCCTCGCGTGTCGATGGTCATCGACTTCGCCAA
ACCTGCCGCCTCCTGTTCGAGACGACGCGAACGCTCCACGGCGGCCGATGGCGCGGGCAGGGCAGGGGGA
GCCAGTTGCACGCTGTCGCGCTCGATCTTGGCCGTAGCTTGCTGGGCCATCGAGCCGACGGACTGGAAGG
TTTCGCGGGGCGCACGCATGACGGTGCGGCTTGCGATGGTTTCGGCATCCTCGGCGGAAAACCCCGCGTC
GATCAGTTCTTGCCTGTATGCCTTCCGGTCAAACGTCCGATTCATTCACCCTCCTTGCGGGATTGCCCCG
ACTCACGCCGGGGCAATGTGCCCTTATTCCTGATTTGACCCGCCTGGTGCCTTGGTGTCCAGATAATCCA
CCTTATCGGCAATGAAGTCGGTCCCGTAGACCGTCTGGCCGTCCTTCTCGTACTTGGTATTCCGAATCTT
GCCCTGCACGAATACCAGCGACCCCTTGCCCAAATACTTGCCGTGGGCCTCGGCCTGAGAGCCAAAACAC
TTGATGCGGAAGAAGTCGGTGCGCTCCTGCTTGTCGCCGGCATCGTTGCGCCACATCTAGGTACTAAAAC
AATTCATCCAGTAAAATATAATATTTTATTTTCTCCCAATCAGGCTTGATCCCCAGTAAGTCAAAAAATA
GCTCGACATACTGTTCTTCCCCGATATCCTCCCTGATCGACCGGACGCAGAAGGCAATGTCATACCACTT
GTCCGCCCTGCCGCTTCTCCCAAGATCAATAAAGCCACTTACTTTGCCATCTTTCACAAAGATGTTGCTG
TCTCCCAGGTCGCCGTGGGAAAAGACAAGTTCCTCTTCGGGCTTTTCCGTCTTTAAAAAATCATACAGCT
CGCGCGGATCTTTAAATGGGGTGTCTTCTTCCCAGTTTTCGCAATCCACATCGGCCAGATCGTTATTCAG
TAAGTAATCCAATTCGGCTAAGCGGCTGTCTAAGCTATTCGTATAGGGACAATCCGATATGTCGATGGAG
TGAAAGAGCCTGATGCACTCCGCATACAGCTCGATAATCTTTTCAGGGCTTTGTTCATCTTCATACTCTT
CCGAGCAAAGGACGCCATCGGCCTCACTCATGAGCAGATTGCTCCAGCCATCATGCCGTTCAAGGTGCAG
GACCTTTGGAACAGGCAGCTTTCCTTCCAGCCATAGCATCATGTCCTTTTCCCGTTCCACATCATAGGTG
GTCCCTTTATACCGGCTGTCCGTCATTTTTAAATATAGGTTTTCATTTTCTCCCACCAGCTTATATACCT
TAGCAGGAGACATTCCTTCCGTATCTTTTACGCAGCGGTATTTTTCGATCAGTTTTTTCAATTCCGGTGA
TATTCTCATTTTAGCCATTTATTATTTCCTTCCTCTTTTCTACAGTATTTAAAGATACCCCAAGAAGCTA
ATTATAACAAGACGAACTCCAATTCACTGTTCCTTGCATTCTAAAACTTTAAATACCAGAAAACAGCTTT
TTCAAAGTTGTTTTCAAAGTTGGCGTATAACATAGTATCGACGGAGCCGATTTTGAAACCACAATTATGG
GTGATGCTGCAACTCGAGCGGGCCGGGAGGGTTCGAGAAGGGGGGGCACCCCCCTTCGGCGTGCGCGGTC
ACGCGCACAGGGCGCAGCCCTGGTTAAAAACAAGGTTTATAAATATTGGTTTAAAAGCAGGTTAAAAGAC
AGGTTAGCGGTGGCCGAAAAACGGGCGGAAACCCTTGCAAATGCTGGATTTTCTGCCTGTGGACAGCCCC
TCAAATGTCAATAGGTGCGCCCCTCATCTGTCAGCACTCTGCCCCTCAAGTGTCAAGGATCGCGCCCCTC
ATCTGTCAGTAGTCGCGCCCCTCAAGTGTCAATACCGCAGGGCACTTATCCCCAGGCTTGTCCACATCAT
CTGTGGGAAACTCGCGTAAAATCAGGCGTTTTCGCCGATTTGCGAGGCTGGCCAGCTCCACGTCGCCGGC
CGAAATCGAGCCTGCCCCTCATCTGTCAACGCCGCGCCGGGTGAGTCGGCCCCTCAAGTGTCAACGTCCG
CCCCTCATCTGTCAGTGAGGGCCAAGTTTTCCGCGAGGTATCCACAACGCCGGCGGCCGGCCGCGGTGTC
TCGCACACGGCTTCGACGGCGTTTCTGGCGCGTTTGCAGGGCCATAGACGGCCGCCAGCCCAGCGGCGAG
GGCAACCAGCCCGGTGAGCGTCTCTAGTGGACTGATGGGCTGCCTGTATCGAGTGGTGATTTTGTGCCGA
GCTGCCGGTCGGGGAGCTGTTGGCTGGCTGGTGGCAGGATATATTGTGGTGTAAACAAATTGACGCTTAG
ACAACTTAATAACACATTGCGGACGTTTTTAAAGTACTGGGGTGGTTTTGGTACCGGGCCCCCCCTCGAG
GTCGACGGTATCGATAAGCTTGATATCGAATTCCTGCAGGTCAACATGGTGGAGCACGACACACTTGTCT
ACTCCAAAAATATCAAAGATACAGTCTCAGAAGACCAAAGGGCAATTGAGACTTTTCAACAAAGGGTAAT
ATCCGGAAACCTCCTCGGATTCCATTGCCCAGCTATCTGTCACTTTATTGTGAAGATAGTGGAAAAGGAA
GGTGGCTCCTACAAATGCCATCATTGCGATAAAGGAAAGGCCATCGTTGAAGATGCCTCTGCCGACAGTG
GTCCCAAAGATGGACCCCCACCCACGAGGAGCATCGTGGAAAAAGAAGACGTTCCAACCACGTCTTCAAA
GCAAGTGGATTGATGTGATAACATGGTGGAGCACGACACACTTGTCTACTCCAAAAATATCAAAGATACA
GTCTCAGAAGACCAAAGGGCAATTGAGACTTTTCAACAAAGGGTAATATCCGGAAACCTCCTCGGATTCC
ATTGCCCAGCTATCTGTCACTTTATTGTGAAGATAGTGGAAAAGGAAGGTGGCTCCTACAAATGCCATCA
TTGCGATAAAGGAAAGGCCATCGTTGAAGATGCCTCTGCCGACAGTGGTCCCAAAGATGGACCCCCACCC
ACGAGGAGCATCGTGGAAAAAGAAGACGTTCCAACCACGTCTTCAAAGCAAGTGGATTGATGTGATATCT
CCACTGACGTAAGGGATGACGCACAATCCCACTATCCTTCGCAAGACCCTTCCTCTATATAAGGAAGTTC
ATTTCATTTGGAGAGGGTATTTTTACAACAATTACCAACAACAACAAACAACAGACAACATTACAATTAC
TATTTACAATTACAATGGCATACACACAGACAGCTACCACATCAGCTTTGCTGGACACTGTCCGAGGAAA
CAACTCCTTGGTCAATGATCTAGCAAAGCGTCGTCTTTACGACACAGCGGTTGAAGAGTTTAACGCTCGT
GACCGCAGGCCCAAGGTGAACTTTTCAAAAGTAATAAGCGAGGAGCAGACGCTTATTGCTACCCGGGCGT
ATCCAGAATTCCAAATTACATTTTATAACACGCAAAATGCCGTGCATTCGCTTGCAGGTGGATTGCGATC
TTTAGAACTGGAATATCTGATGATGCAAATTCCCTACGGATCATTGACTTATGACATAGGCGGGAATTTT
GCATCGCATCTGTTCAAGGGACGAGCATATGTACACTGCTGCATGCCCAACCTGGACGTTCGAGACATCA
TGCGGCACGAAGGCCAGAAAGACAGTATTGAACTATACCTTTCTAGGCTAGAGAGAGGGGGGAAAACAGT
CCCCAACTTCCAAAAGGAAGCATTTGACAGATACGCAGAAATTCCTGAAGACGCTGTCTGTCACAATACT
TTCCAGACATGCGAACATCAGCCGATGCAGCAATCAGGCAGAGTGTATGCCATTGCGCTACACAGCATAT
ATGACATACCAGCCGATGAGTTCGGGGCGGCACTCTTGAGGAAAAATGTCCATACGTGCTATGCCGCTTT
CCACTTCTCCGAGAACCTGCTTCTTGAAGATTCATGCGTCAATTTGGACGAAATCAACGCGTGTTTTTCG
CGCGATGGAGACAAGTTGACCTTTTCTTTTGCATCAGAGAGTACTCTTAATTACTGTCATAGTTATTCTA
ATATTCTTAAGTATGTGTGCAAAACTTACTTCCCGGCCTCTAATAGAGAGGTTTACATGAAGGAGTTTTT
AGTCACCAGAGTTAATACCTGGTTTTGTAAGTTTTCTAGAATAGATACTTTTCTTTTGTACAAAGGTGTG
GCCCATAAAAGTGTAGATAGTGAGCAGTTTTATACTGCAATGGAAGACGCATGGCATTACAAAAAGACTC
TTGCAATGTGCAACAGCGAGAGAATCCTCCTTGAGGATTCATCATCAGTCAATTACTGGTTTCCCAAAAT
GAGGGATATGGTCATCGTACCATTATTCGACATTTCTTTGGAGACTAGTAAGAGGACGCGCAAGGAAGTC
TTAGTGTCCAAGGATTTCGTGTTCACAGTGCTTAACCACATTCGAACATACCAGGCGAAAGCTCTTACAT
ACGCAAATGTTTTGTCCTTCGTCGAATCGATTCGATCGAGGGTAATCATTAACGGTGTGACAGCGAGGTC
CGAATGGGATGTGGACAAATCTTTGTTACAATCCTTGTCCATGACGTTTTACCTGCATACTAAGCTTGCC
GTTCTAAAGGATGACTTACTGATTAGCAAGTTTAGTCTCGGTTCGAAAACGGTGTGCCAGCATGTGTGGG
ATGAGATTTCGCTGGCGTTTGGGAACGCATTTCCCTCCGTGAAAGAGAGGCTCTTGAACAGGAAACTTAT
CAGAGTGGCAGGCGACGCATTAGAGATCAGGGTGCCTGATCTATATGTGACCTTCCACGACAGATTAGTG
ACTGAGTACAAGGCCTCTGTGGACATGCCTGCGCTTGACATTAGGAAGAAGATGGAAGAAACGGAAGTGA
TGTACAATGCACTTTCAGAATTATCGGTGTTAAGGGAGTCTGACAAATTCGATGTTGATGTTTTTTCCCA
GATGTGCCAATCTTTGGAAGTTGACCCAATGACGGCAGCGAAGGTTATAGTCGCGGTCATGAGCAATGAG
AGCGGTCTGACTCTCACATTTGAACGACCTACTGAGGCGAATGTTGCGCTAGCTTTACAGGATCAAGAGA
AGGCTTCAGAAGGTGCATTGGTAGTTACCTCAAGAGAAGTTGAAGAACCGTCCATGAAGGGTTCGATGGC
CAGAGGAGAGTTACAATTAGCTGGTCTTGCTGGAGATCATCCGGAATCGTCCTATTCTAAGAACGAGGAG
ATAGAGTCTTTAGAGCAGTTTCATATGGCGACGGCAGATTCGTTAATTCGTAAGCAGATGAGCTCGATTG
TGTACACGGGTCCGATTAAAGTTCAGCAAATGAAAAACTTTATCGATAGCCTGGTAGCATCACTATCTGC
TGCGGTGTCGAATCTCGTCAAGATCCTCAAAGATACAGCTGCTATTGACCTTGAAACCCGTCAAAAGTTT
GGAGTCTTGGATGTTGCATCTAGGAAGTGGTTAATCAAACCAACGGCCAAGAGTCATGCATGGGGTGTTG
TTGAAACCCACGCGAGGAAGTATCATGTGGCGCTTTTGGAATATGATGAGCAGGGTGTGGTGACATGCGA
TGATTGGAGAAGAGTAGCTGTTAGCTCTGAGTCTGTTGTTTATTCCGACATGGCGAAACTCAGAACTCTG
CGCAGACTGCTTCGAAACGGAGAACCGCATGTCAGTAGCGCAAAGGTTGTTCTTGTGGACGGAGTTCCGG
GCTGTGGAAAAACCAAAGAAATTCTTTCCAGGGTTAATTTTGATGAAGATCTAATTTTAGTACCTGGGAA
GCAAGCCGCGGAAATGATCAGAAGACGTGCGAATTCCTCAGGGATTATTGTGGCCACGAAGGACAACGTT
AAAACCGTTGATTCTTTCATGATGAATTTTGGGAAAAGCACACGCTGTCAGTTCAAGAGGTTATTCATTG
ATGAAGGGTTGATGTTGCATACTGGTTGTGTTAATTTTCTTGTGGCGATGTCATTGTGCGAAATTGCATA
TGTTTACGGAGACACACAGCAGATTCCATACATCAATAGAGTTTCAGGATTCCCGTACCCCGCCCATTTT
GCCAAATTGGAAGTTGACGAGGTGGAGACACGCAGAACTACTCTCCGTTGTCCAGCCGATGTCACACATT
ATCTGAACAGGAGATATGAGGGCTTTGTCATGAGCACTTCTTCGGTTAAAAAGTCTGTTTCGCAGGAGAT
GGTCGGCGGAGCCGCCGTGATCAATCCGATCTCAAAACCCTTGCATGGCAAGATCCTGACTTTTACCCAA
TCGGATAAAGAAGCTCTGCTTTCAAGAGGGTATTCAGATGTTCACACTGTGCATGAAGTGCAAGGCGAGA
CATACTCTGATGTTTCACTAGTTAGGTTAACCCCTACACCGGTCTCCATCATTGCAGGAGACAGCCCACA
TGTTTTGGTCGCATTGTCAAGGCACACCTGTTCGCTCAAGTACTACACTGTTGTTATGGATCCTTTAGTT
AGTATCATTAGAGATCTAGAGAAACTTAGCTCGTACTTGTTAGATATGTATAAGGTCGATGCAGGAACAC
AATAGCAATTACAGATTGACTCGGTGTTCAAAGGTTCCAATCTTTTTGTTGCAGCGCCAAAGACTGGTGA
TATTTCTGATATGCAGTTTTACTATGATAAGTGTCTCCCAGGCAACAGCACCATGATGAATAATTTTGAT
GCTGTTACCATGAGGTTGACTGACATTTCATTGAATGTCAAAGATTGCATATTGGATATGTCTAAGTCTG
TTGCTGCGCCTAAGGATCAAATCAAACCACTAATACCTATGGTACGAACGGCGGCAGAAATGCCACGCCA
GACTGGACTATTGGAAAATTTAGTGGCGATGATTAAAAGAAACTTTAACGCACCCGAGTTGTCTGGCATC
ATTGATATTGAAAATACTGCATCTTTGGTTGTAGATAAGTTTTTTGATAGTTATTTGCTTAAAGAAAAAA
GAAAACCAAATAAAAATGTTTCTTTGTTCAGTAGAGAGTCTCTCAATAGATGGTTAGAAAAGCAGGAACA
GGTAACAATAGGCCAGCTCGCAGATTTTGATTTTGTGGATTTGCCAGCAGTTGATCAGTACAGACACATG
ATTAAAGCACAACCCAAACAAAAGTTGGACACTTCAATCCAAACGGAGTACCCGGCTTTGCAGACGATTG
TGTACCATTCAAAAAAGATCAATGCAATATTCGGCCCGTTGTTTAGTGAGCTTACCAGGCAATTACTGGA
CAGTGTTGATTCGAGCAGATTTTTGTTTTTCACAAGAAAGACACCAGCGCAGATTGAGGATTTCTTCGGA
GATCTCGACAGTCATGTGCCGATGGATGTCTTGGAGCTGGATATATCAAAATACGACAAATCTCAGAATG
AATTCCACTGTGCAGTAGAATACGAGATCTGGCGAAGATTGGGTTTCGAAGACTTCTTGGGAGAAGTTTG
GAAACAAGGGCATAGAAAGACCACCCTCAAGGATTATACCGCAGGTATAAAAACTTGCATCTGGTATCAA
AGAAAGAGCGGGGACGTCACGACGTTCATTGGAAACACTGTGATCATTGCTGCATGTTTGGCCTCGATGC
TTCCGATGGAGAAAATAATCAAAGGAGCCTTTTGCGGTGACGATAGTCTGCTGTACTTTCCAAAGGGTTG
TGAGTTTCCGGATGTGCAACACTCCGCGAATCTTATGTGGAATTTTGAAGCAAAACTGTTTAAAAAACAG
TATGGATACTTTTGCGGAAGATATGTAATACATCACGACAGAGGATGCATTGTGTATTACGATCCCCTAA
AGTTGATCTCGAAACTTGGTGCTAAACACATCAAGGATTGGGAACACTTGGAGGAGTTCAGAAGGTCTCT
TTGTGATGTTGCTGTTTCGTTGAACAATTGTGCGTATTACACACAGTTGGACGACGCTGTATGGGAGGTT
CATAAGACCGCCCCTCCAGGTTCGTTTGTTTATAAAAGTCTGGTGAAGTATTTGTCTGATAAAGTTCTTT
TTAGAAGTTTGTTTATAGATGGCTCTAGTTGTTAAAGGAAAAGTGAATATCAATGAGTTTATCGACCTGA
CAAAAATGGAGAAGATCTTACCGTCGATGTTTACCCCTGTAAAGAGTGTTATGTGTTCCAAAGTTGATAA
AATAATGGTTCATGAGAATGAGTCATTGTCAGGGGTGAACCTTCTTAAAGGAGTTAAGCTTATTGATAGT
GGATACGTCTGTTTAGCCGGTTTGGTCGTCACGGGCGAGTGGAACTTGCCTGACAATTGCAGAGGAGGTG
TGAGCGTGTGTCTGGTGGACAAAAGGATGGAAAGAGCCGACGAGGCCATTCTCGGATCTTACTACACAGC
AGCTGCAAAGAAAAGATTTCAGTTCAAGGTCGTTCCCAATTATGCTATAACCACCCAGGACGCGATGAAA
AACGTCTGGCAAGTTTTAGTTAATATTAGAAATGTGAAGATGTCAGCGGGTTTCTGTCCGCTTTCTCTGG
AGTTTGTGTCGGTGTGTATTGTTTATAGAAATAATATAAAATTAGGTTTGAGAGAGAAGATTACAAACGT
GAGAGACGGAGGGCCCATGGAACTTACAGAAGAAGTCGTTGATGAGTTCATGGAAGATGTCCCTATGTCG
ATCAGGCTTGCAAAGTTTCGATCTCGAACCGGAAAAAAGAGTGATGTCCGCAAAGGGAAAAATAGTAGTA
GTGATCGGTCAGTGCCGAACAAGAACTATAGAAATGTTAAGGATTTTGGGGGAATGAGTTTTAAAAAGAA
TAATTTAATCGATGATGATTCGGAGGCTACTGTCGCCGAATCGGATTCGTTTTAAATAGATCTTACAGTA
TCACTACTCCATCTCAGTTCGTGTTCTTGTCATTAATTAAATGGCTAGCAAAGGAGAAGAACTTTTCACT
GGAGTTGTCCCAATTCTTGTTGAATTAGATGGTGATGTTAATGGGCACAAATTTTCTGTCAGTGGAGAGG
GTGAAGGTGATGCTACATACGGAAAGCTTACACTTAAATTTATTTGCACTACTGGAAAACTACCTGTTCC
ATGGCCAACACTTGTCACTACTTTCTCTTATGGTGTTCAATGCTTTTCCCGTTATCCGGATCATATGAAA
CGGCATGACTTTTTCAAGAGTGCCATGCCCGAAGGTTATGTACAGGAACGCACTATATCTTTCAAAGATG
ACGGGAACTACAAGACGCGTGCTGAAGTCAAGTTTGAAGGTGATACCCTTGTTAATCGTATCGAGTTAAA
AGGTATTGATTTTAAAGAAGATGGAAACATTCTCGGACACAAACTCGAGTACAACTATAACTCACACAAT
GTATACATCACGGCAGACAAACAAAAGAATGGAATCAAAGCTAACTTCAAAATTCGCCACAACATTGAAG
ATGGATCCGTTCAACTAGCAGACCATTATCAACAAAATACTCCAATTGGCGATGGCCCTGTCCTTTTACC
AGACAACCATTACCTGTCGACACAATCTGCCCTTTCGAAAGATCCCAACGAAAAGCGTGACCACATGGTC
CTTCTTGAGTTTGTAACTGCTGCTGGGATTACACATGGCATGGATGAGCTCTACAAATAAACTAGGGCGG
CCGCGGTCCTGCAACTTGAGGTAGTCAAGATGCATAATAAATAACGGATTGTGTCCGTAATCACACGTGG
TGCGTACGATAACGCATAGTGTTTTTCCCTCCACTTAAATCGAAGGGTTGTGTCTTGGATCGCGCGGGTC
AAATGTATATGGTTCATATACATCCGCAGGCACGTAATAAAGCGAGGGGTTCGAATCCCCCCGTTACCCC
CGGTAGGGGCCCAGGTACCCGGATGTGTTTTCCGGGCTGATGAGTCCGTGAGGACGAAACCTGGCTGCAG
GCATGCAAGCTTGGCGTAATCATGGTCATAGCCTAGAGTCCGCAAAAATCACCAGTCTCTCTCTACAAAT
CTATCTCTCTCTATTTTTCTCCAGAATAATGTGTGAGTAGTTCCCAGATAAGGGAATTAGGGTTCTTATA
GGGTTTCGCTCATGTGTTGAGCATATAAGAAACCCTTAGTATGTATTTGTATTTGTAAAATACTTCTATC
AATAAAATTTCTAATTCCTAAAACCAAAATCCAGTGACCTGCAGCCCGGCCGGGGGATCCACTAGCAGAT
TGTCGTTTCCCGCCTTCAGTTTAAACTATCAGTGTTTGACAGGATATATTGGCGGGTAA
Features (pLannotate 1.2.2; 19 found; start..end, strand, type, name):
    106..133     -  CDS            TetR (fragment): tetracycline resistance regulatory protein; tetR
    157..1305    -  CDS            trfA: trans-acting replication protein that binds to and activates oriV
   1604..2398    -  CDS            KanR: aminoglycoside phosphotransferase; aphA-3; confers resistance to kanamycin
   2615..3229    -  rep_origin     oriV: origin of replication for the bacterial F plasmid
   3322..3346    +  misc_feature   LB T-DNA repeat: left border repeat from nopaline C58 T-DNA
   3410..3469    -  misc_feature   MCS (fragment): pBluescript multiple cloning site
   3547..4216    +  promoter       CaMV 35S promoter (enhanced): cauliflower mosaic virus 35S promoter with a duplicated enhancer region
   4228..4283    +  misc_feature   TMV Ω: translational enhancer from the tobacco mosaic virus 5'-leader sequence (Gallie et al., 1988)
   4285..9132    +  CDS            RDRP_TMV: Experimental evidence at protein level: Swiss-Prot protein existence level 1. [Replicase small subunit]: is a methyltransferase active in RNA capping and an RNA helicase. Methyltransferase displays a cytoplasmic capping enzyme activity. This function is necessary since all viral RNAs are synthesized in the cytoplasm, and host capping enzymes are restricted to the nucleus. Helicase region probably exhibits NTPase and RNA unwinding activities (Potential). It also acts as a suppressor of RNA-mediated gene silencing, also known as post- transcriptional gene silencing (PTGS), a mechanism of plant v
   9119..9922    +  CDS            MP: MVP_TMV - Also known as MP30 From Tobacco mosaic virus (strain vulgare) (TMV) (Tobacco mosaic virus (strain U1)).
   9981..10700   +  CDS            Cycle 3 GFP: Cycle 3 GFP (Crameri et al., 1996) mammalian codon-optimized
  10753..10774   +  ncRNA          TMV UPD-PK1: Accession: RF01114 - Pseudoknot of upstream pseudoknot domain (UPD) of the 3'UTR
  10775..10795   +  ncRNA          UPD-PK2: Accession: RF01083 - Pseudoknot of upstream pseudoknot domain (UPD) of the 3'UTR
  10797..10827   +  ncRNA          TMV UPD-PK3: Accession: RF01072 - Pseudoknot of upstream pseudoknot domain (UPD) of the 3'UTR
  10829..10894   +  ncRNA          TLS-PK2: Accession: RF01077 - Pseudoknot of tRNA-like structure
  10939..10980   +  misc_RNA       sTRSV HHRz (fragment): hammerhead ribozyme from the tobacco ringspot virus satellite RNA (Khvorova et al., 2003)
  10985..11002   +  misc_feature   MCS (fragment): pUC18/19 multiple cloning site
  11076..11235   +  polyA_signal   CaMV poly(A) signal (fragment): cauliflower mosaic virus polyadenylation signal
  11307..2       +  misc_feature   RB T-DNA repeat (across the origin): right border repeat from nopaline C58 T-DNA
