[The description below was written by a language model from this plasmid's Addgene catalogue record and pLannotate feature annotations shown in this document.]
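Description:
pJL-TRBO-G is an 11.3 kb plant transient expression plasmid built on the mini binary vector pCB301. It delivers a Tobacco mosaic virus (TMV)-based RNA replicon into plant cells by agroinfection. The backbone carries the oriV origin with its trans-acting replication protein gene trfA, an arrangement that gives low copy number in bacteria. An aphA-3 kanamycin resistance gene provides selection in E. coli. The record also lists gentamicin and rifampicin as selectable markers, but no matching resistance genes are annotated on the plasmid, so these probably relate to the Agrobacterium host strain rather than the vector; the record does not say. A short TetR fragment is a backbone remnant.

Between the nopaline-type left and right T-DNA border repeats lies a cDNA copy of a modified TMV genome, driven by an enhanced CaMV 35S promoter with a duplicated enhancer. Transcription begins at the viral 5' leader (the Ω translational enhancer) and runs through the replicase open reading frame and the 30 kDa movement protein gene. The coat protein coding sequence has been removed, and a Cycle 3 GFP coding sequence sits downstream of the movement protein gene. The native TMV 3' untranslated region follows, with its upstream pseudoknot domain and tRNA-like structure. After it come a hammerhead ribozyme fragment derived from tobacco ringspot virus satellite RNA, which is expected to trim the transcript close to the authentic viral 3' end, and a CaMV polyadenylation signal.

After T-DNA transfer, nuclear transcription produces a self-replicating viral RNA that amplifies itself in the cytoplasm and expresses GFP at high levels. The replicase also acts as a silencing suppressor. The construct serves as the GFP reporter version of the TRBO overexpression system for high-yield transient protein production in plants.
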