Addgene plasmid #80083: pJL-TRBO-G
Purpose: An improved agroinfection-compatible Tobacco mosaic virus (TMV)-based transient expression vector that lacks the TMV CP gene coding sequence and expresses GFP.
Depositing lab: John Lindbo. Depositing organization: Ohio State University. Publication: TRBO: a high-efficiency tobacco mosaic virus RNA-based overexpression vector. Lindbo JA. Plant Physiol. 2007 Dec;145(4):1232-40. Epub 2007 Aug 24. 10.1104/pp.107.106377 PubMed 17720752.
Backbone
  Vector backbone: pCB301
  Vector type: Plant Expression
  Selectable markers: Gentamicin ; Rifampicin
Growth in bacteria
  Bacterial resistance: Kanamycin, 50 μg/mL
  Growth temperature: 30°C
  Growth strain: DH5alpha
  Growth instructions: It is probably best to do a large scale prep (eg 500 mls culture), because plasmid is fairly low copy.
  Copy number: Low Copy
Gene/Insert
  Gene/Insert name: GFP
  Promoter: CaMV35S
  Cloning method: Unknown
  Sequencing primers: 5′ N/A
Terms and licenses: Academic/Nonprofit Terms; Industry Terms: Not Available to Industry
How to cite: pJL-TRBO-G was a gift from John Lindbo (Addgene plasmid # 80083 ; http://n2t.net/addgene:80083 ; RRID:Addgene_80083)
