>Addgene plasmid #80083 | pJL-TRBO-G | addgene partial sequence | sequence record 164405 | RB-F1 5'-ggataaaccttttcacgccc-3'
TGCTAGTGGATCCCCCGGCCGGGCTGCAGGTCACTGGATTTTGGTTTTAGGAATTAGAAATTTTATTGAT
AGAAGTATTTTACAAATACAAATACATACTAAGGGTTTCTTATATGCTCAACACATGAGCGAAACCCTAT
AAGAACCCTAATTCCCTTATCTGGGAACTACTCACACATTATTCTGGAGAAAAATAGAGAGAGATAGATT
TGTAGAGAGAGACTGGTGATTTTTGCGGACTCTAGGCTATGACCATGATTACGCCAAGCTTGCATGCCTG
CAGCCAGGTTTCGTCCTCACGGACTCATCA
