>Addgene plasmid #80083 | pJL-TRBO-G | addgene partial sequence | sequence record 164406 | pBluescript-KS 5'-TCGAGGTCGACGGTATC-3'
ACATGGTGGAGCACGACACACTTGTCTACTCCAAAAATATCAAAGATACAGTCTCAGAAGACCAAAGGGC
AATTGAGACTTTTCAACAAAGGGTAATATCCGGAAACCTCCTCGGATTCCATTGCCCAGCTATCTGTCAC
TTTATTGTGAAGATAGTGGAAAAGGAAGGTGGCTCCTACAAATGCCATCATTGCGATAAAGGAAAGGCCA
TCGTTGAAGATGCCTCTGCCGACAGTGGTCCCAAAGATGGACCCCCACCCACGAGGAGCATCGTGGAAAA
AGAAGACGTTCCAACCACGTCTTCAAAGCAAGTGGATTGATGTGATAACATGGTGGAGCACGACACACTT
GTCTACTCCAAAAATATCAAAGATACAGTCTCAGAAGACCAAAGGGCAATTGAGACTTTTCAACAAAGGG
TAATATCCGGAAACCTCCTCGGATTCCATTGCCCAGCTATCTGTCACTTTATTGTGAAGATAGTGGAAAA
GGAAGGTGGCTCCTACAAATGCCATCATTGCGATAAAGGAAAGGCCATCGTTGAAGATGCCTCTGCCGAC
AGTGGTCCCAAAGATGGACCCCCACCCACGAGGAGCATCGTGGAAAAAGAAGACGTTCCAACCACGTCTT
CAAAGCAAGTGGATTGATGTGATATCTCCACTGACGTAAGGGATGACGCACAATCCCACTATCCTTCGCA
AGACCCTTCCTCTATATAAGGAAGTTCATTTCATTTGGAGAGGGTATTTTTACAACAATTACCAACAACA
ACAAACAACAGACAACATTACAAATTACTATTTACAATTACAATGGCATACACACAGACAGCTACCACAT
CAGCTTTGCTGGACACTGTCCGAGGAAAACAACTCCTTGGTCAATGATCCTAGCAAAGCGTCGTCTTTAC
GAACACAGCGGTTTGAAGAGTTTAACGGCTCGTGACCGCAGGCCCAAGG
